>Addgene plasmid #16701 | pRc/RSV-m CBP-HA | addgene full sequence | sequence record 163227 | Addgene NGS Result
GACGGATCGGGAGATCTCCCGATCCCCTATGGTGCACTCTCAGTACAATCTGCTCTGATGCCGCATAGTT
AAGCCAGTATCTGCTCCCTGCTTGTGTGTTGGAGGTCGCTGAGTAGTGCGCGAGCAAAATTTAAGCTACA
ACAAGGCAAGGCTTGACCGACAATTGCATGAAGAATCTGCTTAGGGTTAGGCGTTTTGCGCTGCTTCGCG
ATGTACGGGCCAGATATACGCGTATCTGAGGGGACTAGGGTGTGTTTAGGCGAAAAGCGGGGCTTCGGTT
GTACGCGGTTAGGAGTCCCCTCAGGATATAGTAGTTTCGCTTTTGCATAGGGAGGGGGAAATGTAGTCTT
ATGCAATACTCTTGTAGTCTTGCAACATGGTAACGATGAGTTAGCAACATGCCTTACAAGGAGAGAAAAA
GCACCGTGCATGCCGATTGGTGGAAGTAAGGTGGTACGATCGTGCCTTATTAGGAAGGCAACAGACGGGT
CTGACATGGATTGGACGAACCACTGAATTCCGCATTGCAGAGATATTGTATTTAAGTGCCTAGCTCGATA
CAATAAACGCCATTTGACCATTCACCACATTGGTGTGCACCTCCAAGCTTGATATCGAATTCCTGCAGCC
CGGGGGATCCAGAATGGCCGAGAACTTGCTGGACGGACCGCCCAACCCCAAACGAGCCAAACTCAGCTCG
CCCGGCTTCTCCGCGAATGACAACACAGATTTTGGATCATTGTTTGACTTGGAAAATGACCTTCCTGATG
AGCTGATCCCCAATGGAGAATTAAGCCTTTTAAACAGTGGGAACCTTGTTCCAGATGCTGCGTCCAAACA
TAAACAACTGTCAGAGCTTCTTAGAGGAGGCAGCGGCTCTAGCATCAACCCAGGGATAGGCAATGTGAGT
GCCAGCAGCCCTGTGCAACAGGGCCTTGGTGGCCAGGCTCAGGGGCAGCCGAACAGTACAAACATGGCCA
GCTTAGGTGCCATGGGCAAGAGCCCTCTGAACCAAGGAGACTCATCAACACCCAACCTGCCCAAACAGGC
AGCCAGCACCTCTGGGCCCACTCCCCCTGCCTCCCAAGCACTGAATCCACAAGCACAAAAGCAAGTAGGG
CTGGTGACCAGTAGTCCTGCCACATCACAGACTGGACCTGGGATCTGCATGAATGCTAACTTCAACCAGA
CCCACCCAGGCCTTCTCAATAGTAACTCTGGCCATAGCTTAATGAATCAGGCTCAACAAGGGCAAGCTCA
AGTCATGAATGGATCTCTTGGGGCTGCTGGAAGAGGAAGGGGAGCTGGAATGCCCTACCCTGCTCCAGCC
ATGCAGGGGGCCACAAGCAGTGTGCTGGCGGAGACCTTGACACAGGTTTCCCCACAAATGGCTGGCCATG
CTGGACTAAATACAGCACAGGCAGGAGGCATGACCAAGATGGGAATGACTGGTACCACAAGTCCATTTGG
ACAACCCTTTAGTCAAACTGGAGGGCAGCAGATGGGAGCCACTGGAGTTAACCCCCAGTTAGCCAGCAAA
CAGAGCATGGTCAATAGTTTACCTGCTTTTCCTACAGATATCAAGAATACTTCAGTCACCACTGTGCCAA
ATATGTCCCAGTTGCAAACATCAGTGGGAATTGTACCCACACAAGCAATTGCAACAGGCCCCACAGCAGA
CCCTGAAAAACGCAAACTGATACAGCAGCAGCTGGTTCTACTGCTTCATGCCCACAAATGTCAGAGACGA
GAGCAAGCAAATGGAGAGGTTCGAGCCTGTTCTCTCCCACACTGTCGAACCATGAAAAACGTTTTGAATC
ACATGACACATTGTCAGGCTGGGAAAGCCTGCCAAGTTGCCCATTGTGCATCTTCACGACAAATCATCTC
TCATTGGAAGAACTGCACACGACATGACTGTCCTGTTTGCCTCCCTTTGAAAAATGCCAGTGACAAGCGA
AACCAACAAACCATCCTGGGATCTCCAGCTAGTGGAATTCAAAACACAATTGGTTCTGTTGGTGCAGGGC
AACAGAATGCCACTTCCTTAAGTAACCCAAATCCCATAGACCCCAGTTCCATGCAGCGGGCCTATGCTGC
TCTAGGACTCCCCTACATGAACCAGCCTCAGACGCAGCTGCAGCCTCAGGTTCCTGGCCAGCAACCAGCA
CAGCCTCCAGCCCACCAGCAGATGAGGACTCTCAATGCCCTAGGAAACAACCCCATGAGTATCCCAGCAG
GAGGAATAACAACAGATCAACAGCCACCAAACTTGATTTCAGAATCAGCTCTTCCAACTTCCTTGGGGGC
TACCAATCCACTGATGAATGATGGTTCAAACTCTGGTAACATTGGAAGCCTCAGCACGATACCTACAGCA
GCGCCTCCTTCCAGCACTGGTGTTCGAAAAGGCTGGCATGAACATGTGACTCAGGACCTACGGAGTCATC
TAGTCCATAAACTCGTTCAAGCCATCTTCCCAACTCCAGACCCTGCAGCTCTGAAAGATCGCCGCATGGA
GAACCTGGTTGCCTATGCTAAGAAAGTGGAGGGAGACATGTATGAGTCTGCTAATAGCAGGGATGAATAC
TATCATTTATTAGCAGAGAAAATCTATAAAATACAAAAAGAACTAGAAGAAAAGCGGAGGTCACGTTTAC
ATAAGCAAGGCATCCTGGGTAACCAGCCAGCTTTACCAGCTTCTGGGGCTCAGCCCCCTGTGATTCCACC
AGCCCAGTCTGTAAGACCTCCAAATGGGCCCCTGCCTTTGCCAGTGAATCGCATGCAGGTTTCTCAAGGG
ATGAATTCATTTAACCCAATGTCCCTGGGAAACGTCCAGTTGCCACAGGCACCCATGGGACCTCGTGCAG
CCTCCCCTATGAACCACTCTGTGCAGATGAACAGCATGGCCTCAGTTCCGGGTATGGCCATTTCTCCTTC
ACGGATGCCTCAGCCTCCAAATATGATGGGCACTCATGCCAACAACATTATGGCCCAGGCACCTACTCAG
AACCAGTTTCTGCCACAGAACCAGTTTCCATCATCCAGTGGGGCAATGAGTGTGAACAGTGTGGGCATGG
GGCAACCAGCAGCCCAGGCAGGTGTTTCACAGGGTCAGGTACCTGGAGCTGCTCTCCCTAACCCTCTGAA
CATGCTGGCACCCCAGGCCAGCCAGCTGCCTTGCCCACCAGTGACACAGTCACCATTGCACCCGACTCCA
CCTCCTGCTTCCACAGCTGCTGGCATGCCCTCTCTCCAACATCCAACGGCACCAGGAATGACCCCTCCTC
AGCCAGCAGCTCCCACTCAGCCATCTACTCCTGTGTCATCTGGGCAGACTCCTACCCCAACTCCTGGCTC
AGTGCCCAGCGCTGCCCAAACACAGAGTACCCCTACAGTCCAGGCAGCAGCACAGGCTCAGGTGACTCCA
CAGCCTCAGACCCCAGTGCAGCCACCATCTGTGGCTACTCCTCAGTCATCACAGCAGCAACCAACGCCTG
TGCATACTCAGCCTCCTGGCACACCGCTTTCTCAGGCAGCAGCCAGCATTGATAATAGAGTCCCTACTCC
CTCCTCTGTGACCAGTGCTGAAACCAGTTCCCAGCAGCCAGGACCCGATGTGCCCATGCTGGAAATGAAG
ACAGAGGTGCAGACAGATGATGCTGAGCCTGAACCTACTGAATCCAAGGGGGAACCTCGGTCTGAGATGA
TGGAAGAGGATTTACAAGGTTCTTCCCAAGTAAAAGAAGAGACAGATACGACAGAGCAGAAGTCAGAGCC
AATGGAAGTAGAAGAAAAGAAACCTGAAGTAAAAGTGGAAGCTAAAGAGGAAGAAGAGAACAGTTCGAAC
GACACAGCCTCACAATCAACATCTCCTTCCCAGCCACGCAAAAAAATCTTTAAACCCGAGGAGCTACGCC
AGGCACTTATGCCAACTCTAGAAGCACTCTATCGACAGGACCCAGAGTCTTTGCCTTTTCGTCAGCCTGT
AGATCCTCAGCTCCTAGGAATCCCAGATTATTTTGATATAGTGAAGAATCCTATGGACCTTTCTACCATC
AAACGAAAGCTGGACACAGGGCAATATCAAGAACCCTGGCAGTATGTGGATGATGTCTGGCTTATGTTCA
ACAATGCGTGGCTATATAATCGTAAAACGTCCCGTGTATATAAATTTTGCAGTAAACTTGCAGAGGTCTT
TGAACAAGAAATTGACCCTGTCATGCAGTCTCTTGGATATTGCTGTGGACGAAAGTATGAGTTCTCCCCA
CAGACTTTGTGCTGTTACGGAAAGCAGCTGTGTACAATTCCTCGTGATGCAGCCTACTACAGCTATCAGA
ATAGGTATCATTTCTGTGAGAAGTGTTTCACAGAGATCCAGGGCGAGAATGTGACCCTGGGTGACGACCC
TTCCCAACCTCAGACGACAATTTCCAAGGATCAATTTGAAAAGAAGAAAAATGATACCTTAGATCCTGAA
CCTTTTGTTGACTGCAAAGAGTGTGGCCGGAAGATGCATCAGATTTGTGTTCTACACTATGACATCATTT
GGCCTTCAGGTTTTGTGTGTGACAACTGTTTGAAGAAAACTGGCAGACCTCGGAAAGAAAACAAATTCAG
TGCTAAGAGGCTGCAGACCACACGATTGGGAAACCACTTAGAAGACAGAGTGAATAAGTTTTTGCGGCGC
CAGAATCACCCTGAAGCTGGGGAGGTTTTTGTCAGAGTGGTGGCCAGCTCAGACAAGACTGTGGAGGTCA
AGCCGGGAATGAAGTCAAGGTTTGTGGATTCTGGAGAGATGTCGGAATCTTTCCCATATCGTACCAAAGC
ACTCTTTGCTTTTGAGGAGATCGATGGAGTCGATGTGTGCTTTTTTGGGATGCATGTGCAAGAATACGGC
TCTGATTGCCCCCCACCAAATACAAGGCGTGTATACATATCTTATCTGGACAGTATTCATTTCTTCCGGC
CCCGCTGCCTCCGGACAGCTGTTTACCATGAGATCCTCATCGGATATCTCGAGTATGTGAAGAAATTGGG
GTATGTGACAGGACATATTTGGGCCTGTCCCCCAAGTGAAGGAGATGACTATATCTTTCATTGCCACCCC
CCTGACCAGAAAATCCCCAAACCAAAACGACTACAGGAGTGGTACAAGAAGATGCTGGACAAGGCGTTTG
CAGAGAGGATCATTAACGACTATAAGGACATCTTCAAACAAGCGAACGAAGACAGGCTCACGAGTGCCAA
GGAGTTGCCCTATTTTGAAGGAGATTTCTGGCCTAATGTGTTGGAAGAAAGCATTAAGGAACTAGAACAA
GAAGAAGAAGAAAGGAAAAAAGAAGAGAGTACTGCAGCGAGTGAGACTCCTGAGGGCAGTCAGGGTGACA
GCAAAAATGCGAAGAAAAAGAACAACAAGAAGACCAACAAAAACAAAAGCAGCATTAGCCGCGCCAACAA
GAAGAAGCCCAGCATGCCCAATGTTTCCAACGACCTGTCGCAGAAGCTGTATGCCACCATGGAGAAGCAC
AAGGAGGTATTCTTTGTGATTCATCTGCATGCTGGGCCTGTTATCAGCACTCAGCCCCCCATCGTGGACC
CTGATCCTCTGCTTAGCTGTGACCTCATGGATGGGCGAGATGCCTTCCTCACCCTGGCCAGAGACAAGCA
CTGGGAATTCTCTTCCTTACGCCGCTCCAAATGGTCCACTCTGTGCATGCTGGTGGAGCTGCACACACAG
GGCCAGGACCGCTTTGTTTATACCTGCAATGAGTGCAAACACCATGTGGAAACACGCTGGCACTGCACTG
TGTGTGAGGACTATGACCTTTGTATCAATTGCTACAACACAAAGAGCCACACCCATAAGATGGTGAAGTG
GGGGCTAGGCCTAGATGATGAGGGCAGCAGTCAGGGTGAGCCACAGTCCAAGAGCCCCCAGGAATCCCGG
CGTCTCAGCATCCAGCGCTGCATCCAGTCCCTGGTGCATGCCTGCCAGTGTCGCAATGCCAACTGCTCAC
TGCCGTCTTGCCAGAAGATGAAGCGAGTCGTGCAGCACACCAAGGGCTGCAAGCGCAAGACTAATGGAGG
ATGCCCAGTGTGCAAGCAGCTCATTGCTCTTTGCTGCTACCACGCCAAACACTGCCAAGAAAATAAATGC
CCTGTGCCCTTCTGCCTCAACATCAAACATAAGCTCCGCCAGCAGCAGATCCAGCATCGCCTGCAGCAGG
CTCAGCTCATGCGCCGGCGAATGGCAACCATGAACACCCGCAATGTGCCTCAGCAGAGTTTGCCTTCTCC
TACCTCAGCACCACCCGGGACTCCTACACAGCAGCCCAGCACACCCCAAACACCACAGCCCCCAGCCCAG
CCTCAGCCTTCACCTGTTAACATGTCACCAGCTGGCTTCCCTAATGTAGCCCGGACTCAGCCCCCAACAA
TAGTGTCTGCTGGGAAGCCTACCAACCAGGTGCCAGCTCCCCCACCCCCTGCCCAGCCCCCACCTGCAGC
AGTAGAAGCAGCCCGGCAAATTGAACGTGAGGCCCAGCAGCAGCAGCACCTATACCGAGCAAACATCAAC
AATGGCATGCCCCCAGGACGTGCAGGTATGGGGACCCCAGGAAGCCAAATGACTCCTGTGGGCCTGAATG
TGCCCCGTCCCAACCAAGTCAGTGGGCCTGTCATGTCTAGTATGCCACCTGGGCAGTGGCAGCAGGCACC
CATCCCTCAGCAGCAGCCGATGCCAGGCATGCCCAGGCCTGTAATGTCCATGCAGGCCCAGGCAGCAGTG
GCTGGGCCACGGATGCCCAATGTGCAGCCACCAAGGAGCATCTCGCCAAGTGCCCTGCAAGACCTGCTAC
GGACCCTAAAGTCACCCAGCTCTCCTCAGCAGCAGCAGCAGGTGCTGAACATCCTTAAATCAAACCCACA
GCTAATGGCAGCTTTCATCAAACAGCGCACAGCCAAGTATGTGGCCAATCAGCCTGGCATGCAGCCCCAG
CCCGGACTTCAATCCCAGCCTGGTATGCAGCCCCAGCCTGGCATGCACCAGCAGCCTAGTTTGCAAAACC
TGAACGCAATGCAAGCTGGTGTGCCACGGCCTGGTGTGCCTCCACCACAACCAGCAATGGGAGGCCTGAA
TCCCCAGGGACAAGCTCTGAACATCATGAACCCAGGACACAACCCCAACATGACAAACATGAATCCACAG
TACCGAGAAATGGTGAGGAGACAGCTGCTACAGCACCAGCAGCAGCAGCAGCAACAGCAGCAGCAGCAGC
AGCAACAACAAAATAGTGCCAGCTTGGCCGGGGGCATGGCGGGACACAGCCAGTTCCAGCAGCCACAAGG
ACCTGGAGGTTATGCCCCAGCCATGCAGCAGCAACGCATGCAACAGCACCTCCCCATCCAGGGCAGCTCC
ATGGGCCAGATGGCTGCTCCAATGGGACAACTTGGCCAGATGGGGCAGCCTGGGCTAGGGGCAGACAGCA
CCCCTAATATCCAGCAGGCCCTGCAGCAACGGATTCTGCAGCAGCAGCAGATGAAGCAACAAATTGGGTC
ACCAGGCCAGCCGAACCCCATGAGCCCCCAGCAGCACATGCTCTCAGGACAGCCACAGGCCTCACATCTC
CCTGGCCAGCAGATCGCCACATCCCTTAGTAACCAGGTGCGATCTCCAGCCCCTGTGCAGTCTCCACGGC
CCCAATCCCAACCTCCACATTCCAGCCCGTCACCACGGATACAACCCCAGCCTTCACCACACCATGTTTC
ACCCCAGACTGGTTCCCCTCACCCTGGACTCGCAGTCACCATGGCCAGCTCCATGGATCAGGGACACCTG
GGGAACCCTGAACAGAGTGCAATGCTCCCCCAGCTGAATACCCCCAACAGGAGCGCACTGTCCAGTGAAC
TGTCCCTGGTTGGTGATACCACGGGAGACACACTAGAAAAGTTTGTGGAGGGTTTGAAGCTGGATCCGGG
GATGGCCTACCCATACGACGTGCCTGACTACGCCTCCTAGCGGCCGCTCGAGCATGCATCTAGAGCTCGC
TGATCAGCCTCGACTGTGCCTTCTAGTTGCCAGCCATCTGTTGTTTGCCCCTCCCCCGTGCCTTCCTTGA
CCCTGGAAGGTGCCACTCCCACTGTCCTTTCCTAATAAAATGAGGAAATTGCATCGCATTGTCTGAGTAG
GTGTCATTCTATTCTGGGGGGTGGGGTGGGGCAGGACAGCAAGGGGGAGGATTGGGAAGACAATAGCAGG
CATGCTGGGGATGCGGTGGGCTCTATGGCTTCTGAGGCGGAAAGAACCAGCTGGGGCTCGAGGGGGGATC
CCC
[124 nt withheld, positions 8334-8457]
C
[91 nt withheld, positions 8459-8549]
A
[49 nt withheld, positions 8551-8599]
CCTTTGACGTTGGAGTCCACGTTCTTT
[37 nt withheld, positions 8627-8663]
ACCCTATCTCGGTCTATTCTTTTGATTTATAAGGGATTTTGCCGATTTCGGCCTATTGGTTAAAAAATGA
GCTGATTTAACAAAAATTTAACGCGAATTTTAACAAAATATTAACGCTTACAATTTAAATATTTGCTTAT
ACAATCT
[37 nt withheld, positions 8811-8847]
GGGTACCGAGCTCGAATTCTGTGGAATGTGTGTCAGTTAGGGTGTGGAAAGTCCCCAGGCTCCCCAGCAG
GCAGAAGTATGCAAAGCATGCATCTCAATTAGTCAGCAACCAGGTGTGGAAAGTCCCCAGGCTCCCCAGC
AGGCAGAAGTATGCAAAGCATGCATCTCAATTAGTCAGCAACCATAGTCCCGCCCCTAACTCCGCCCATC
CCGCCCCTAACTCCGCCCAGTTCCGCCCATTCTCCGCCCCATGGCTGACTAATTTTTTTTATTTATGCAG
AGGCCGAGGCCGCCTCGGCCTCTGAGCTATTCCAGAAGTAGTGAGGAGGCTTTTTTGGAGGCCTAGGCTT
TTGCAAAAAGCTCCCGGGAGCTTGGATATCCATTTTCGGATCTGATCAAGAGACAGGATGAGGATCGTTT
CGCATGATTGAACAAGATGGATTGCACGCAGGTTCTCCGGCCGCTTGGGTGGAGAGGCTATTCGGCTATG
ACTGGGCACAACAGACAATCGGCTGCTCTGATGCCGCCGTGTTCCGGCTGTCAGCGCAGGGGCGCCCGGT
TCTTTTTGTCAAGACCGACCTGTCCGGTGCCCTGAATGAACTGCAGGACGAGGCAGCGCGGCTATCGTGG
CTGGCCACGACGGGCGTTCCTTGCGCAGCTGTGCTCGACGTTGTCACTGAAGCGGGAAGGGACTGGCTGC
TATTGGGCGAAGTGCCGGGGCAGGATCTCCTGTCATCTCACCTTGCTCCTGCCGAGAAAGTATCCATCAT
GGCTGATGCAATGCGGCGGCTGCATACGCTTGATCCGGCTACCTGCCCATTCGACCACCAAGCGAAACAT
CGCATCGAGCGAGCACGTACTCGGATGGAAGCCGGTCTTGTCGATCAGGATGATCTGGACGAAGAGCATC
AGGGGCTCGCGCCAGCCGAACTGTTCGCCAGGCTCAAGGCGCGCATGCCCGACGGCGAGGATCTCGTCGT
GACCCATGGCGATGCCTGCTTGCCGAATATCATGGTGGAAAATGGCCGCTTTTCTGGATTCATCGACTGT
GGCCGGCTGGGTGTGGCGGACCGCTATCAGGACATAGCGTTGGCTACCCGTGATATTGCTGAAGAGCTTG
GCGGCGAATGGGCTGACCGCTTCCTCGTGCTTTACGGTATCGCCGCTCCCGATTCGCAGCGCATCGCCTT
CTATCGCCTTCTTGACGAGTTCTTCTGAGCGGGACTCTGGGGTTCGAAATGACCGACCAAGCGACGCCCA
ACCTGCCATCACGAGATTTCGATTCCACCGCCGCCTTCTATGAAAGGTTGGGCTTCGGAATCGTTTTCCG
GGACGCCGGCTGGATGATCCTCCAGCGCGGGGATCTCATGCTGGAGTTCTTCGCCCACCCCAACTTGTTT
ATTGCAGCTTATAATGGTTACAAATAAAGCAATAGCATCACAAATTTCACAAATAAAGCATTTTTTTCAC
TGCATTCTAGTTGTGGTTTGTCCAAACTCATCAATGTATCTTATCATGTCTGGATCCGTCGACCTCGAGA
GCTTGGCGTAATCATGGTCATAGCTGTTTCCTGTGTGAAATTGTTATCCGCTCACAATTCCACACAACAT
ACGAGCCGGAAGCATAAAGTGTAAAGCCTGGGGTGCCTAATGAGTGAGCTAACTCACATTAATTGCGTTG
CGCTCACTGCCCGCTTTCCAGTCGGGAAACCTGTCGTGCCAGCTGCATTAATGAATCGGCCAACGCGCGG
GGAGAGGCGGTTTGCGTATTGGGCGCTCATTAATGAATCGGCCAACGCGCGGGGAGAGGCGGTTTGCGTA
TTGGGCGCTCTTCCGCTTCCTCGCTCACTGACTCGCTGCGCTCGGTCGTTCGGCTGCGGCGAGCGGTATC
AGCTCACTCAAAGGCGGTAATACGGTTATCCACAGAATCAGGGGATAACGCAGGAAAGAACATGTGAGCA
AAAGGCCAGCAAAAGGCCAGGAACCGTAAAAAGGCCGCGTTGCTGGCGTTTTTCCATAGGCTCCGCCCCC
CTGACGAGCATCACAAAAATCGACGCTCAAGTCAGAGGTGGCGAAACCCGACAGGACTATAAAGATACCA
GGCGTTTCCCCCTGGAAGCTCCCTCGTGCGCTCTCCTGTTCCGACCCTGCCGCTTACCGGATACCTGTCC
GCCTTTCTCCCTTCGGGAAGCGTGGCGCTTTCTCATAGCTCACGCTGTAGGTATCTCAGTTCGGTGTAGG
TCGTTCGCTCCAAGCTGGGCTGTGTGCACGAACCCCCCGTTCAGCCCGACCGCTGCGCCTTATCCGGTAA
CTATCGTCTTGAGTCCAACCCGGTAAGACACGACTTATCGCCACTGGCAGCAGCCACTGGTAACAGGATT
AGCAGAGCGAGGTATGTAGGCGGTGCTACAGAGTTCTTGAAGTGGTGGCCTAACTACGGCTACACTAGAA
GAACAGTATTTGGTATCTGCGCTCTGCTGAAGCCAGTTACCTTCGGAAAAAGAGTTGGTAGCTCTTGATC
CGGCAAACAAACCACCGCTGGTAGCGGTGGTTTTTTTGTTTGCAAGCAGCAGATTACGCGCAGAAAAAAA
GGATCTCAAGAAGATCCTTTGATCTTTTCTACGGGGTCTGACGCTCAGTGGAACGAAAACTCACGTTAAG
GGATTTTGGTCATGAGATTATCAAAAAGGATCTTCACCTAGATCCTTTTAAATTAAAAATGAAGTTTTAA
ATCAATCTAAAGTATATATGAGTAAACTTGGTCTGACAGTTACCAATGCTTAATCAGTGAGGCACCTATC
TCAGCGATCTGTCTATTTCGTTCATCCATAGTTGCCTGACTCCCCGTCGTGTAGATAACTACGATACGGG
AGGGCTTACCATCTGGCCCCAGTGCTGCAATGATACCGCGAGACCCACGCTCACCGGCTCCAGATTTATC
AGCAATAAACCAGCCAGCCGGAAGGGCCGAGCGCAGAAGTGGTCCTGCAACTTTATCCGCCTCCATCCAG
TCTATTAATTGTTGCCGGGAAGCTAGAGTAAGTAGTTCGCCAGTTAATAGTTTGCGCAACGTTGTTGCCA
TTGCTACAGGCATCGTGGTGTCACGCTCGTCGTTTGGTATGGCTTCATTCAGCTCCGGTTCCCAACGATC
AAGGCGAGTTACATGATCCCCCATGTTGTGCAAAAAAGCGGTTAGCTCCTTCGGTCCTCCGATCGTTGTC
AGAAGTAAGTTGGCCGCAGTGTTATCACTCATGGTTATGGCAGCACTGCATAATTCTCTTACTGTCATGC
CATCCGTAAGATGCTTTTCTGTGACTGGTGAGTACTCAACCAAGTCATTCTGAGAATAGTGTATGCGGCG
ACCGAGTTGCTCTTGCCCGGCGTCAATACGGGATAATACCGCGCCACATAGCAGAACTTTAAAAGTGCTC
ATCATTGGAAAACGTTCTTCGGGGCGAAAACTCTCAAGGATCTTACCGCTGTTGAGATCCAGTTCGATGT
AACCCACTCGTGCACCCAACTGATCTTCAGCATCTTTTACTTTCACCAGCGTTTCTGGGTGAGCAAAAAC
AGGAAGGCAAAATGCCGCAAAAAAGGGAATAAGGGCGACACGGAAATGTTGAATACTCATACTCTTCCTT
TTTCAATATTATTGAAGCATTTATCAGGGTTATTGTCTCATGAGCGGATACATATTTGAATGTATTTAGA
AAAATAAACAAATAGGGGTTCCGCGCACATTTCCCCGAAAAGTGCCACCTGACGTC
Features (pLannotate 1.2.2; 21 found; start..end, strand, type, name):
     28..80      -  misc_feature   bom (fragment): basis of mobility region from pBR322
    211..304     +  ncRNA          Retro dr1: Accession: RF00214 - Retrovirus direct repeat 1 (dr1)
    340..601     +  promoter       RSV promoter: Rous sarcoma virus enhancer/promoter
    605..641     -  misc_feature   MCS (fragment): pBluescript multiple cloning site
    644..7966    +  CDS            Crebbp: CBP_MOUSE - Also known as Cbp. Experimental evidence at protein level: Swiss-Prot protein existence level 1. Acetylates histones, giving a specific tag for transcriptional activation (By similarity). Also acetylates non-histone proteins, like DDX21, FBL, IRF2, MAFG, NCOA3, POLR1E/PAF53 and FOXO1 (PubMed:10207073, PubMed:11701890, PubMed:16287980, PubMed:15220471). Binds specifically to phosphorylated CREB and enhances its transcriptional activity toward cAMP-responsive genes (By similarity). Acts as a coactivator of ALX1 (By similarity). Acts as a circadian transcriptional coactivator which en
   8064..8288    +  polyA_signal   bGH poly(A) signal: bovine growth hormone polyadenylation signal
   8292..8313    +  promoter       SV40 promoter (fragment): SV40 enhancer and early promoter
   8334..8762    +  rep_origin     f1 ori (sequence partly withheld): f1 bacteriophage origin of replication; arrow indicates direction of (+) strand synthesis
   8848..8866    -  misc_feature   MCS (fragment): pUC18/19 multiple cloning site
   8875..9204    +  promoter       SV40 promoter: SV40 enhancer and early promoter
   9271..10062   +  CDS            neo: KKA2_KLEPN - Also known as kan, nptII. Experimental evidence at protein level: Swiss-Prot protein existence level 1. Resistance to kanamycin, neomycin, paromomycin, ribostamycin, butirosin and gentamicin B. From Klebsiella pneumoniae.
  10086..10244   +  CDS            ble (fragment): BLE_KLEPN - Experimental evidence at protein level: Swiss-Prot protein existence level 1. Binding protein with a strong affinity to the bleomycin family of antibiotics. Binds to CL990; an antimitotic-antibiotic compound. From Klebsiella pneumoniae.
  10239..10373   +  polyA_signal   SV40 poly(A) signal: SV40 polyadenylation signal
  10426..10448   -  protein_bind   lac operator (fragment): The lac repressor binds to the lac operator to inhibit transcription in E. coli. This inhibition can be relieved by adding lactose or isopropyl-β-D-thiogalactopyranoside (IPTG). lac repressor encoded by lacI
  10452..10482   -  promoter       lac promoter: promoter for the E. coli lac operon
  10497..10518   -  protein_bind   CAP binding site: CAP binding activates transcription in the presence of cAMP. E. coli catabolite activator protein
  10531..10623   -  CDS            lacI (fragment): lac repressor; lacI; The lac repressor binds to the lac operator to inhibit transcription in E. coli. This inhibition can be relieved by adding lactose or isopropyl-β-D-thiogalactopyranoside (IPTG).
  10625..10675   -  CDS            lacI (fragment): lac repressor; lacI; The lac repressor binds to the lac operator to inhibit transcription in E. coli. This inhibition can be relieved by adding lactose or isopropyl-β-D-thiogalactopyranoside (IPTG).
  10858..11446   -  rep_origin     ori: high-copy-number ColE1/pMB1/pBR322/pUC origin of replication
  11617..12477   -  CDS            AmpR: β-lactamase; bla; confers resistance to ampicillin, carbenicillin, and related antibiotics
  12478..12582   -  promoter       AmpR promoter: bla
