[The description below was written by a language model from this plasmid's Addgene catalogue record and pLannotate feature annotations shown in this document.]
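Description:
pRc/RSV-m CBP-HA is a mammalian expression plasmid built on the Invitrogen pRc/RSV backbone and carrying the mouse CREB-binding protein (CBP, gene Crebbp) with an HA epitope tag at its C terminus. The sequenced record is about 12.6 kb. The insert, catalogued as roughly 8 kb and cloned between HindIII and NotI sites, is annotated as a Crebbp coding sequence of about 7.3 kb. It sits directly downstream of the Rous sarcoma virus enhancer/promoter, which drives constitutive transcription in transfected mammalian cells, and is followed by the bovine growth hormone polyadenylation signal. The HA tag itself is not annotated separately in the feature table, so its presence rests on the catalogue entry and depositor comment.

In E. coli the plasmid replicates from a high-copy ColE1/pUC-type origin and is selected with ampicillin through the bla gene and its own promoter. An f1 origin is also present, which permits single-stranded DNA production with helper phage. For mammalian selection, a separate cassette places the neomycin phosphotransferase gene under the SV40 enhancer/early promoter with an SV40 polyadenylation signal, allowing G418 selection of stable transfectants. The short lac promoter/operator, lacI, ble and bom fragments appear to be backbone remnants.

CBP is a transcriptional coactivator and acetyltransferase that binds phosphorylated CREB and enhances transcription of cAMP-responsive genes. This construct is suited to overexpressing full-length mouse CBP in cultured mammalian cells, with the HA tag allowing detection or immunoprecipitation of the exogenous protein in studies of coactivator function and protein interactions.
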