Addgene plasmid #16701: pRc/RSV-m CBP-HA
Depositing lab: Richard Goodman. Publication: Phosphorylated CREB binds specifically to the nuclear protein CBP. Chrivia JC, Kwok RP, Lamb N, Hagiwara M, Montminy MR, Goodman RH. Nature. 1993 Oct 28. 365(6449):855-9. 10.1038/365855a0 PubMed 8413673.
Backbone
  Vector backbone: pRc/RSV
  Backbone manufacturer: Invitrogen
  Backbone size w/o insert (bp): 5200
  Vector type: Mammalian Expression
  Selectable markers: Neomycin (select with G418)
Growth in bacteria
  Bacterial resistance: Ampicillin, 100 μg/mL
  Growth temperature: 37°C
  Growth strain: DH5alpha
  Copy number: Unknown
Gene/Insert
  Gene/Insert name: CBP (alt name: CREB binding protein)
  Species: M. musculus (mouse)
  Insert size (bp): 8000
  GenBank ID: NP_001020603.1 NP_001020603.1
  Entrez Gene: Crebbp (a.k.a. CBP, CBP/p300, KAT3A, p300/CBP)
  Tag / fusion protein: HA (C terminal on insert)
  Cloning method: Restriction Enzyme; 5′ cloning site HindIII (unknown if destroyed); 3′ cloning site NotI (unknown if destroyed)
  Sequencing primers: 5′ RSV promoter; 3′ BGH rev
Terms and licenses: Academic/Nonprofit Terms; Industry Terms: Not Available to Industry
Depositor comments: HA-tagged mouse CREB-binding-protein.
How to cite: pRc/RSV-m CBP-HA was a gift from Richard Goodman (Addgene plasmid # 16701 ; http://n2t.net/addgene:16701 ; RRID:Addgene_16701)
