>Addgene plasmid #16701 | pRc/RSV-m CBP-HA | addgene partial sequence | sequence record 96706 | pREP-F 5'-GCTCGATACAATAAACGCC-3'
TCCAGCTTGATATCGAATTCCTGCAGCCCGGGGGATCCAGAATGGCCGAGAACTTGCTGGACGGACCGCC
CAACCCCAAACGAGCCAAACTCAGCTCGCCCGGCTTCTCCGCGAATGACAACACAGATTTTGGATCATTG
TTTGACTTGGAAAATGACCTTCCTGATGAGCTGATCCCCAATGGAGAATTAAGCCTTTTAAACAGTGGGA
ACCTTGTTCCAGATGCTGCGTCCAAACATAAACAACTGTCAGAGCTTCTTAGAGGAGGCAGCGGCTCTAG
CATCAACCCAGGGATAGGCAATGTGAGTGCCAGCAGCCCTGTGCAACAGGGCCTTGGTGGCCAGGCTCAG
GGGCAGCCGAACAGTACAAACATGGCCAGCTTAGGTGCCATGGGCAAGAGCCCTCTGAACCAAGGAGACT
CATCAACACCCAACCTGCCCAAACAGGCAGCCAGCACCTCTGGGCCCACTCCCCCTGCCTCCCAAGCACT
GAATCCACAAGCACAAAAGCAAGTAGGGCTGGTGACCAGTAGTCCTGCCACATCACAGACTGGACCTGGG
ATCTGCATGAATGCTAACTTCAACCAGACCCACCCAGGCCTTCTCAATAGTAACTCTGGCCATAGCTTAA
TGAATCAGGCTCAACAAGGGCAAGCTCAAGTCATGAATGGATCTCTTGGGGCTGCTGGAAGAGGAAGGGG
AGCTGGAATG
