>Addgene plasmid #16701 | pRc/RSV-m CBP-HA | addgene partial sequence | sequence record 96707 | BGH-rev 5'-TAGAAGGCACAGTCGAGG-3'
GCTCGAGCGGCCGCTAGGAGGCGTAGTCAGGCACGTCGTATGGGTAGGCCATCCCCGGATCCAGCTTCAA
ACCCTCCACAAACTTTTCTAGTGTGTCTCCCGTGGTATCACCAACCAGGGACAGTTCACTGGACAGTGCG
CTCCTGTTGGGGGTATTCAGCTGGGGGAGCATTGCACTCTGTTCAGGGTTCCCCAGGTGTCCCTGATCCA
TGGAGCTGGCCATGGTGACTGCGAGTCCAGGGTGAGGGGAACCAGTCTGGGGTGAAACATGGTGTGGTGA
AGGCTGGGGTTGTATCCGTGGTGACGGGCTGGAATGTGGAGGTTGGGATTGGGGCCGTGGAGACTGCACA
GGGGCTGGAGATCGCACCTGGTTACTAAGGGATGTGGCGATCTGCTGGCCAGGGAGATGTGAGGCCTGTG
GCTGTCCTGAGAGCATGTGCTGCTGGGGGCTCATGGGGTTCGGCTGGCCTGGTGACCCAATTTGTTGCTT
CATCTGCTGCTGCTGCAGAATCCGTTGCTGCAGGGCCTGCTGGATATTAGGGGTGCTGTCTGCCCCTAGC
CCAGGCTGCCCCATCTGGCCAAGTTGTCCCATTGGAGCAGCCATCTGGCCCATGGAGCTGCCCTGGATGG
GGAGGTGCTGTTGCATGCGTTGCTGCTGCATGGCTGGGGCATAACCTCCAGGTCCTTGTGGCTGCTGGAA
CTGGCTGTGTCCCGCCATGCCCCCGGCCAAGCTGGCACTATTTTGTTGTTGCTGCTGCTGCTGCTGCTGT
TGCTGCTGCTGCTGCTGGTGCTGTAGCAGCTGTCTCCTCACCA
